>Addgene plasmid #43227 | II-AAGA | depositor partial sequence | sequence record 58492 | II-AAGA sequence 426 bps
CGTCTCGCTTAACCCCAGAGCAGGTCGTGGCAATCGCCTCCAACATTGGCGGGAAACAGGCACTCGAGAC
TGTCCAGCGCCTGCTTCCCGTGCTGTGCCAAGCGCACGGACTCACCCCAGAGCAGGTCGTGGCAATCGCC
TCCAACATTGGCGGGAAACAGGCACTCGAGACTGTCCAGCGCCTGCTTCCCGTGCTGTGCCAAGCGCACG
GCCTCACCCCAGAGCAGGTCGTGGCAATCGCGAGCAATAACGGCGGAAAACAGGCTTTGGAAACGGTGCA
GAGGCTCCTTCCAGTGCTGTGCCAAGCGCACGGATTAACCCCAGAGCAGGTCGTGGCAATCGCCTCCAAC
ATTGGCGGGAAACAGGCACTCGAGACTGTCCAGCGCCTGCTTCCCGTGCTGTGCCAAGCGCACGGGCTCA
GAGACG
