>Addgene plasmid #43227 | II-AAGA | addgene partial sequence | sequence record 61959 | M13-F20 5'-TGTAAAACGACGGCCAGT-3'
AGGCGAATTGGGCCCTCTAGATGCATGCTCGAGCGGCCGCCAGTGTGATGGATATCTGCAGAATTCGCCC
TTAGTATCTTTCCTGTGCCCACGTCTCTGAGCCCGTGCGCTTGGCACAGCACGGGAAGCAGGCGCTGGAC
AGTCTCGAGTGCCTGTTTCCCGCCAATGTTGGAGGCGATTGCCACGACCTGCTCTGGGGTTAATCCGTGC
GCTTGGCACAGCACTGGAAGGAGCCTCTGCACCGTTTCCAAAGCCTGTTTTCCGCCGTTATTGCTCGCGA
TTGCCACGACCTGCTCTGGGGTGAGGCCGTGCGCTTGGCACAGCACGGGAAGCAGGCGCTGGACAGTCTC
GAGTGCCTGTTTCCCGCCAATGTTGGAGGCGATTGCCACGACCTGCTCTGGGGTGAGTCCGTGCGCTTGG
CACAGCACGGGAAGCAGGCGCTGGACAGTCTCGAGTGCCTGTTTCCCGCCAATGTTGGAGGCGATTGCCA
CGACCTGCTCTGGGGTTAAGCGAGACGCGCTAGGACGGCATCTATATAAGGGCGAATTCCAGCACACTGG
CGGCCGTTACTAGTGGATCCGAGCTCGGTACCAAGCTTGGCGTAATCATGGTCATAGCTGTTTCCTGTGT
GAAATTGTTATCCGCTCACAATTCCACACAACATACGAGCCGGAAGCATAAAGTGTAAAGCCTGGGGTGC
CTAATGAGTGAGCTAACTCACATTAATTGCGTTGCGCTCACTGCCCGCTTTCCAGTCGGGAAACCTGTCG
TGCCAGCTGCATTAATGAATCGGCCAACGCGCGGGGAGAGGCGGTTTGCGTATTGGGCGCTCTTCCGCTT
CCTCGCTCACTGACTCGCTGCGCTCGGTCGTTCGGCTGCGGCGAGCGGTATCAGCTCACTCAAAGGCGGT
AATACGGTTATCCACAGAATCAGGGGGATAACGCAGGAAAGAACATGTGAGCAAAA
