[The description below was written by a language model from this plasmid's Addgene catalogue record.]
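Description:
II-AAGA is a bacterial cloning plasmid built on the commercial pCRII-TOPO backbone (about 4.0 kb without insert), carrying a 426 bp synthetic insert introduced by TOPO cloning. It is a high-copy plasmid maintained in E. coli and is selectable with both ampicillin and kanamycin, consistent with the dual resistance markers of this backbone. The insert lies between the T7 and M13-reverse priming sites used for sequence verification. The vector is intended only for storage and propagation of the insert. The record describes no promoter meant to express it, no tags or reporters, and no elements for use in mammalian cells.

The insert is named only "II-AAGA" and its content is not otherwise described, and no feature table is available to confirm its composition. The plasmid was deposited with a publication describing a TALEN genome-editing system for generating human stem cell-based disease models. In that context, the name and size suggest a preassembled block of four TAL effector repeats. A 426 bp insert is roughly the length of four repeat modules of about 34 codons each. "AAGA" would then denote the four DNA bases the block recognises, and "II" its position in the ordered array. This reading is an inference from the name, insert size and associated paper rather than a stated fact. Under it, the plasmid would be one member of a library of multimer building blocks that are excised and ligated in series into a TALEN backbone to build custom nucleases for targeted gene disruption or modification.
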