Addgene plasmid #43227: II-AAGA
Depositing lab: Chad Cowan & Kiran Musunuru. Depositing organization: Harvard University. Publication: A TALEN Genome-Editing System for Generating Human Stem Cell-Based Disease Models. Ding Q, Lee YK, Schaefer EA, Peters DT, Veres A, Kim K, Kuperwasser N, Motola DL, Meissner TB, Hendriks WT, Trevisan M, Gupta RM, Moisan A, Banks E, Friesen M, Schinzel RT, Xia F, Tang A, Xia Y, Figueroa E, Wann A, Ahfeldt T, Daheron L, Zhang F, Rubin LL, Peng LF, Chung RT, Musunuru K, Cowan CA. Cell Stem Cell. 2012 Dec 12. pii: S1934-5909(12)00645-5. doi: 10.1016/j.stem.2012.11.011. PubMed 23246482.
Backbone
  Vector backbone: pCRII-TOPO
  Backbone manufacturer: Invitrogen
  Backbone size w/o insert (bp): 3973
  Vector type: Bacterial Cloning
Growth in bacteria
  Bacterial resistance: Ampicillin and Kanamycin, 100 & 50 μg/mL
  Growth temperature: 37°C
  Growth strain: Top10
  Copy number: High Copy
Gene/Insert
  Gene/Insert name: II-AAGA
  Species: Synthetic
  Insert size (bp): 426
  Cloning method: TOPO Cloning
  Sequencing primers: 5′ T7; 3′ M13-rev
Terms and licenses: Academic/Nonprofit Terms; Industry Terms: Not Available to Industry
How to cite: II-AAGA was a gift from Chad Cowan & Kiran Musunuru (Addgene plasmid # 43227 ; http://n2t.net/addgene:43227 ; RRID:Addgene_43227)
